Addgene plasmid #227905: pML317_COPE-C-term_XTEN80-mEGFP-3xHA_pTMPLT
Purpose: Homology repair template for genome engineering. Organelle endogenous marker expressing GFP and epitope tags for mass spectrometry.
Depositing lab: Manuel Leonetti. Depositing organization: Chan Zuckerberg Biohub. Publication: Global organelle profiling reveals subcellular localization and remodeling at proteome scale. Hein MY, Peng D, Todorova V, McCarthy F, Kim K, Liu C, Savy L, Januel C, Baltazar-Nunez R, Sekhar M, Vaid S, Bax S, Vangipuram M, Burgess J, Njoya L, Wang E, Ivanov IE, Byrum JR, Pradeep S, Gonzalez CG, Aniseia Y, Creery JS, McMorrow AH, Sunshine S, Yeung-Levy S, DeFelice BC, Mehta SB, Itzhak DN, Elias JE, Leonetti MD. Cell. 2024 Dec 26:S0092-8674(24)01344-8. doi: 10.1016/j.cell.2024.11.028. PubMed 39742809.
Backbone
  Vector backbone: pTwist Amp High Copy
  Backbone manufacturer: Twist Biosciences
  Vector type: CRISPR
Growth in bacteria
  Bacterial resistance: Ampicillin, 100 μg/mL
  Growth temperature: 37°C
  Growth strain: DH5alpha
  Copy number: High Copy
Gene/Insert
  Gene/Insert name: COPE homology arms with XTEN80-mEGFP-3xHA for insertion at C terminus
  Species: H. sapiens (human)
  Cloning method: Golden Gate
Terms and licenses: Academic/Nonprofit Terms; Industry Terms: Not Available to Industry
How to cite: pML317_COPE-C-term_XTEN80-mEGFP-3xHA_pTMPLT was a gift from Manuel Leonetti (Addgene plasmid # 227905 ; http://n2t.net/addgene:227905 ; RRID:Addgene_227905)
