[The description below was written by a language model from this plasmid's Addgene catalogue record and pLannotate feature annotations shown in this document.]
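Description:
pML317_COPE-C-term_XTEN80-mEGFP-3xHA_pTMPLT is a CRISPR homology-directed repair donor built by Golden Gate assembly in the pTwist Amp High Copy backbone. It is a bacterial cloning plasmid rather than an expression vector. Propagation in E. coli relies on a high-copy ColE1/pUC-type origin, and selection on the β-lactamase (AmpR) gene driven by its own bla promoter. The annotation also picks up a short lacZα remnant and an attB1-like site in the backbone, which appear to be vestigial and have no stated role in the design.

The payload is a tagging cassette flanked by human COPE homology arms, designed for in-frame insertion at the C terminus of the endogenous gene. COPE encodes the epsilon subunit of the coatomer (COPI) complex, which coats Golgi-associated vesicles and mediates retrograde Golgi-to-ER transport. The two short COPE coding fragments found upstream of the tag most likely correspond to terminal exons within the 5' arm; one is matched to the mouse orthologue, probably reflecting sequence conservation, since the record gives the species as human. Between these and mEGFP lies an unannotated stretch consistent with the XTEN80 flexible linker named in the title, followed by monomeric EGFP and a 3xHA epitope tag, only part of which is detected by the annotation. The region after the tag, presumably the 3' arm, is not annotated. No mammalian promoter is listed, which fits a design where the fusion is expressed from the native COPE locus after integration.

According to the record, the resulting knock-in serves as an endogenous organelle marker, providing GFP fluorescence for localisation and epitope tags for pull-down and mass spectrometry in organelle profiling. The guide RNA and nuclease are supplied separately and are not described here.
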