Features (pLannotate 1.2.2; 9 found; start..end, strand, type, name):
    249..353     -  promoter       AmpR promoter: bla
    440..483     -  CDS            lacZα (fragment): LacZα fragment of β-galactosidase; lacZ fragment
    557..613     +  CDS            COPE (fragment): COPE_HUMAN - Experimental evidence at protein level: Swiss-Prot protein existence level 1. The coatomer is a cytosolic protein complex that binds to dilysine motifs and reversibly associates with Golgi non-clathrin- coated vesicles, which further mediate biosynthetic protein transport from the ER, via the Golgi up to the trans Golgi network. The coatomer complex is required for budding from Golgi membranes, and is essential for the retrograde Golgi-to-ER transport of dilysine-tagged proteins. In mammals, the coatomer can only be recruited by membranes associated with ADP-ribosylation factors (
   1029..1154    +  CDS            Cope (fragment): COPE_MOUSE - Also known as Cope1. Experimental evidence at protein level: Swiss-Prot protein existence level 1. The coatomer is a cytosolic protein complex that binds to dilysine motifs and reversibly associates with Golgi non-clathrin- coated vesicles, which further mediate biosynthetic protein transport from the ER, via the Golgi up to the trans Golgi network. The coatomer complex is required for budding from Golgi membranes, and is essential for the retrograde Golgi-to-ER transport of dilysine-tagged proteins. In mammals, the coatomer can only be recruited by membranes associated with ADP-r
   1613..2326    +  CDS            mEGFP: mEGFP is a basic (constitutively fluorescent) green fluorescent protein published in 2002, derived from Aequorea victoria. It has moderate acid sensitivity.
   2366..2392    +  CDS            3xHA (fragment): three tandem HA epitope tags
   3452..4040    -  rep_origin     ori: high-copy-number ColE1/pMB1/pBR322/pUC origin of replication
   4157..4181    -  protein_bind   attB1: mutant version of attB; recombination site for the Gateway® BP reaction BP Clonase™
   4281..248     -  CDS            AmpR (across the origin): β-lactamase; bla; confers resistance to ampicillin, carbenicillin, and related antibiotics
>Addgene plasmid #227905 | pML317_COPE-C-term_XTEN80-mEGFP-3xHA_pTMPLT | addgene full sequence | sequence record 456011 | Addgene NGS Result
TCAATACGGGATAATACCGCGCCACATAGCAGAACTTTAAAAGTGCTCATCATTGGAAAACGTTCTTCGG
GGCGAAAACTCTCAAGGATCTTACCGCTGTTGAGATCCAGTTCGATGTAACCCACTCGTGCACCCAACTG
ATCTTCAGCATCTTTTACTTTCACCAGCGTTTCTGGGTGAGCAAAAACAGGAAGGCAAAATGCCGCAAAA
AAGGGAATAAGGGCGACACGGAAATGTTGAATACTCATACTCTTCCTTTTTCAATATTATTGAAGCATTT
ATCAGGGTTATTGTCTCATGAGCGGATACATATTTGAATGTATTTAGAAAAATAAACAAATAGGGGTTCC
GCGCACATTTCCCCGAAAAGTGCCAGATACCTGAAACAAAACCCATCGTACGGCCAAGGAAGTCTCCAAT
AACTGTGATCCACCACAAGCGCCAGGGTTTTCCCAGTCACGACGTTGTAAAACGACGGCCAGTCATGCAT
AATCCGCACGCATCTGGAATAAGGAAGTGCCATTCCGCCTGACCTGGAGCTTACTGGTGTCACTTCACGC
TGGTCAACCTCATCGTCCTGTCCCAGCACCTGGGCAAGCCCCCTGAGGTAAGCGGCCCCCAGGGCTCCAG
GCCAACCCTAATGTCCAGACCCTGGGACCCCAGCCTGGGGTCCAGGCCCTAATCCCTAGGCCCCTGGGAA
AACTCTGTATACAGTATGCCTACCGCAGCCCACCTCCCTCACAAACCCTGTGCCCCCCAACCCATCCTCA
CCTGGGGCCCTGCCCGACCTGCTCCCCTGAACACCACAATACATCCCCCACCATGTACGGAGGCCAGCTC
CATGCCAGCGCCTCTCCAGGGGGCAGGCCCATCCCTCCACCCCCACCCTGAAGGTTCTCCGAGATCAGCC
CAGTCCCAAGGCAGGGTGAGGAGCCCCCTGGGGTACTGTGGCTCTCACCCCAATCCACCCCTGTCCAGCA
GGTCAGAGCCACCGTGGGGTCCCCGTGTTCGGCTCACCTGCCTCCCTGCCTCCCCTGCAGGTGACAAACC
GATACCTGTCCCAGCTGAAGGATGCCCACAGGTCCCATCCCTTCATCAAGGAGTACCAGGCCAAGGTGAG
TGGTGGGGATGGCCTGTCCCCGAGAACCAGGCCAGGGGGCGCCTGGAGCTCAGCCTGGGCTCACATGCGC
CCTCTCTCTCTCCCTCCACCTGTCTCCCCACACCCTGCCCCCACCCTGTGTTGCCATGTGTCTTGCTAAA
GGAGAACGACTTTGACAGGCTGGTGCTACAGTACGCTCCCAGCGCCAGTGGTGGTACTTCCGGGGGAGGG
CCGAGCTCTGGCGCACCCCCACCAAGTGGAGGGTCACCTGCCGGGTCCCCAACATCTACTGAAGAAGGCA
CCAGCGAATCCGCAACGCCCGAGTCAGGCCCTGGTACCTCCACAGAACCATCTGAAGGTAGTGCGCCTGG
TTCCCCAGCTGGAAGCCCTACTTCCACCGAAGAAGGCACGTCAACCGAACCAAGTGAAGGATCTGCCCCT
GGGACCAGCACTGAACCATCTGAGGGTGGCGGATTGGAAGTTTTGTTTCAAGGTCCAGGATCTAACGGCA
GCGTGAGCAAGGGCGAGGAGCTGTTCACCGGGGTGGTGCCCATCCTGGTCGAGCTGGACGGCGACGTAAA
CGGCCACAAGTTCAGCGTGTCCGGCGAGGGCGAGGGCGATGCCACCTACGGCAAGCTGACCCTGAAGTTC
ATCTGCACCACCGGCAAGCTGCCCGTGCCCTGGCCCACCCTCGTGACCACCCTGACCTACGGCGTGCAGT
GCTTCAGCCGCTACCCCGACCACATGAAGCAGCACGACTTCTTCAAGTCCGCCATGCCCGAAGGCTACGT
CCAGGAGCGCACCATCTTCTTCAAGGACGACGGCAACTACAAGACCCGCGCCGAGGTGAAGTTCGAGGGC
GACACCCTGGTGAACCGCATCGAGCTGAAGGGCATCGACTTCAAGGAGGACGGCAACATCCTGGGGCACA
AGCTGGAGTACAACTACAACAGCCACAACGTCTATATCATGGCCGACAAGCAGAAGAACGGCATCAAGGT
GAACTTCAAGATCCGCCACAACATCGAGGACGGCAGCGTGCAGCTCGCCGACCACTACCAGCAGAACACC
CCCATCGGCGACGGCCCCGTGCTGCTGCCCGACAACCACTACCTGAGCACCCAGTCCAAGCTGAGCAAAG
ACCCCAACGAGAAGCGCGATCACATGGTCCTGCTGGAGTTCGTGACCGCCGCCGGGATCACTCTCGGCAT
GGACGAGCTGTACAAGGCTGGAGCTGGCTACCCATACGATGTTCCAGATTACGCTTATCCGTATGACGTC
CCGGACTATGCATACCCCTACGATGTACCCGATTACGCCGGTGCAGGGAGTGGAAGTTGAGGCTGGCCCA
GAGCTGTCAGGACCATGAAGCCAGGACAGAGGCCAGGAGCCAGCCCTGCAGCCCTCCCCACCCGGCATCC
ACCTGCATCCCCTCTGGGGGCAGGAGCCCACCCCCAGCACCCCCATCTGTTAATAAATATCTCAACTCCA
GGGTGTTCCACCTGATGATGTGCTCTGGTCACTTTGCTGGGGGCGTGTGGGAGCTGACGCTCAGGGAGAG
TCCTGGGGCACTGGCATCCAGGGCTGTTCCTGGACACCAGGGTCTGTGACGAGCAGCAGGTGTGCAGACC
CCCMCCCCGCCCCTCACACAGCCACAACCTGCTCCTGCAGGCCAGAGGCAGCACAGCCCTGTCCCCATGC
TTCACCCTGGCCCCTAGAGGCCACTGAGCAGCCCTGGTTGGCATCGGGGGAAACTGAGGCACAGAGAAGT
CATGCCGCTATCATGAGGGGCACCAAGATTCAAAATGAGAACCCCTAGTGGCCTGGAGGAAGTGGGGGCC
AGGGCAGGAAAAACTCAGGCCTCAGCTCAGCAAAGCCGGAGGGGCCCTGCAGGGTCAGCGTTAACCCCAG
GTGCTGCTCCTGCCGCCCCGCAAACCCTCCTCCAAGGCAGAGTCCTGCTGTGGCAGGGTCCTGGGGCCAA
GCACCCAGCCGCGATGAGAGGCGGCCGCACCATTTAGGGAGGGAGGTGGGTGGGTGGCAGCAGGGCTGGC
CGGAGCCTCCCAGATGTCACCATTGAGCTGTGCCCACCGTCAGAAGACCGTCAGTGAAGGCTAGGTGGAG
GCTCAGTGATGATAAGTCTGCGATGGTGGATGCATGTGTCATGGTCATAGCTGTTTCCTGTGTGAAATTG
TTATCCGCTCAGAGGGCACAATCCTATTCCGCGCTATCCGACAATCTCCAAGACATTAGGTGGAGTTCAG
TTCGGCGTATGGCATATGTCGCTGGAAAGAACATGTGAGCAAAAGGCCAGCAAAAGGCCAGGAACCGTAA
AAAGGCCGCGTTGCTGGCGTTTTTCCATAGGCTCCGCCCCCCTGACGAGCATCACAAAAATCGACGCTCA
AGTCAGAGGTGGCGAAACCCGACAGGACTATAAAGATACCAGGCGTTTCCCCCTGGAAGCTCCCTCGTGC
GCTCTCCTGTTCCGACCCTGCCGCTTACCGGATACCTGTCCGCCTTTCTCCCTTCGGGAAGCGTGGCGCT
TTCTCATAGCTCACGCTGTAGGTATCTCAGTTCGGTGTAGGTCGTTCGCTCCAAGCTGGGCTGTGTGCAC
GAACCCCCCGTTCAGCCCGACCGCTGCGCCTTATCCGGTAACTATCGTCTTGAGTCCAACCCGGTAAGAC
ACGACTTATCGCCACTGGCAGCAGCCACTGGTAACAGGATTAGCAGAGCGAGGTATGTAGGCGGTGCTAC
AGAGTTCTTGAAGTGGTGGCCTAACTACGGCTACACTAGAAGAACAGTATTTGGTATCTGCGCTCTGCTG
AAGCCAGTTACCTTCGGAAAAAGAGTTGGTAGCTCTTGATCCGGCAAACAAACCACCGCTGGTAGCGGTG
GTTTTTTTGTTTGCAAGCAGCAGATTACGCGCAGAAAAAAAGGATCTCAAGAAGATCCTTTGATCTTTTC
TACGGGGTCTGACGCTCTATTCAACAAAGCCGCCGTCCCGTCAAGTCAGCGTAAATGGGTAGGGGGCTTC
AAATCGTCCTCGTGATACCAATTCGGAGCCTGCTTTTTTGTACAAACTTGTTGATAATGGCAATTCAAGG
ATCTTCACCTAGATCCTTTTAAATTAAAAATGAAGTTTTAAATCAATCTAAAGTATATATGAGTAAACTT
GGTCTGACAGTTACCAATGCTTAATCAGTGAGGCACCTATCTCAGCGATCTGTCTATTTCGTTCATCCAT
AGTTGCCTGACTCCCCGTCGTGTAGATAACTACGATACGGGAGGGCTTACCATCTGGCCCCAGTGCTGCA
ATGATACCGCGAGAGCCACGCTCACCGGCTCCAGATTTATCAGCAATAAACCAGCCAGCCGGAAGGGCCG
AGCGCAGAAGTGGTCCTGCAACTTTATCCGCCTCCATCCAGTCTATTAATTGTTGCCGGGAAGCTAGAGT
AAGTAGTTCGCCAGTTAATAGTTTGCGCAACGTTGTTGCCATTGCTACAGGCATCGTGGTGTCACGCTCG
TCGTTTGGTATGGCTTCATTCAGCTCCGGTTCCCAACGATCAAGGCGAGTTACATGATCCCCCATGTTGT
GCAAAAAAGCGGTTAGCTCCTTCGGTCCTCCGATCGTTGTCAGAAGTAAGTTGGCCGCAGTGTTATCACT
CATGGTTATGGCAGCACTGCATAATTCTCTTACTGTCATGCCATCCGTAAGATGCTTTTCTGTGACTGGT
GAGTACTCAACCAAGTCATTCTGAGAATAGTGTATGCGGCGACCGAGTTGCTCTTGCCCGGCG
